Addgene plasmid #17995: pLNC Wnt-4
Depositing lab: Jan Kitajewski. Depositing organization: Columbia University. Publication: Transformation by Wnt family proteins correlates with regulation of beta-catenin. Shimizu H, Julius MA, Giarre M, Zheng Z, Brown AM, Kitajewski J. Cell Growth Differ. 1997 Dec . 8(12):1349-58. PubMed 9419423.
Backbone
  Vector backbone: pLNC
  Backbone size w/o insert (bp): 6620
  Vector type: Retroviral
  Selectable markers: Neomycin (select with G418)
Growth in bacteria
  Bacterial resistance: Ampicillin, 100 μg/mL
  Growth temperature: 37°C
  Growth strain: DH5alpha
  Growth instructions: DH5a, HB101
  Copy number: Low Copy
Gene/Insert
  Gene/Insert name: Wnt-4
  Species: M. musculus (mouse)
  Insert size (bp): 1300
  Entrez Gene: Wnt4 (a.k.a. Wnt-4)
  Tag / fusion protein: HA (C terminal on insert)
  Cloning method: Restriction Enzyme
  Sequencing primers: 5′ AGCTCGTTTAGTGAACCGTCAGATCG; 3′ ACCTACAGGTGGGGTCTTTCATTCCC
Terms and licenses: Academic/Nonprofit Terms; Industry Terms: Not Available to Industry
Depositor comments: Gavin, B.J., McMahon, J.A., and McMahon, A.P. Expression of multiple novel Wnt-1/Int-1-related genes during fetal and adult mouse development. Genes Dev.,4:2319-2332, 1990.
How to cite: pLNC Wnt-4 was a gift from Jan Kitajewski (Addgene plasmid # 17995 ; http://n2t.net/addgene:17995 ; RRID:Addgene_17995)
