[The description below was written by a language model from this plasmid's Addgene catalogue record.]
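Description:
pLNC Wnt-4 is a retroviral expression vector carrying mouse Wnt4 cDNA in the pLNC backbone. The backbone is recorded as about 6.6 kb and the insert as about 1.3 kb, placed by restriction enzyme cloning. In bacteria the plasmid is maintained under ampicillin selection and is listed as low copy. For mammalian cells it carries a neomycin resistance marker, so stably transduced or transfected populations can be selected with G418. As a retroviral vector, it is intended to be introduced into a packaging cell line, where the vector genome is packaged into viral particles. These particles deliver the cassette into target cells, where it integrates into the genome.

The payload is the Wnt-4 coding sequence fused at its C terminus to an HA epitope tag. The tag allows the secreted Wnt protein to be detected or immunoprecipitated with anti-HA antibodies, which is useful because good antibodies against individual Wnt family members are often lacking. The record does not explicitly state which promoters drive the insert and the neomycin marker, and no feature table is provided. The name pLNC follows the convention of the LTR–neo–CMV vector family, in which the viral LTR expresses the resistance gene and an internal CMV promoter drives the inserted cDNA, but this arrangement is inferred from the name rather than documented here.

The associated publication concerns the link between the transforming activity of Wnt family proteins and their regulation of beta-catenin. This suggests the construct was one of a set of Wnt expression vectors used for stable expression of individual Wnts in cultured mammalian cells, to compare their signalling and transforming effects.
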