>Addgene plasmid #17995 | pLNC Wnt-4 | addgene partial sequence | sequence record 23901 | 17995 with LNCX-3
TCTTTTATTTTATCTATGGCTCGTGTTAGGTACCGGGCCCCCCCTCGAGGTCGACGGATCCTCTAGAGCC
GGATCTTAATTAATTAAGGCCCTGGACCCAAAGAAGCGTAATCTGGAACATCATATGGGTAGGCCATGGA
CCGGCACGTGTGCATCTCCACGAGCCGCTGGCACTGCCGGCACTTGACGAAGCAGCACCAGTGGAACCTG
CAGCCACAGCGCTCGGCCAGCTCCACTTGCGCTGTGTGGAAGCCGCGGCCACAGCACAGTAGCTCGCAGC
CGTCAATGGCTTTAGATGTCTTGTTGCACGTGCGGCCCCTCGTGCCTAGCACGCCACTGCGGATGTCCTG
CTCACAGAAGTCCGGGCTAGGCTCCAGGTATACCAGGTCCTCATCTGTATGTGGCTTGAACTGTGCATTC
CGAGGCACCAGCGCCCGGGAGGAGCCTACGCGTCGTGGCTCCACCTCCGTGGCACCGTCAAACTTCTCCT
TTAGCGCGTGGCCAACCTGGCGGAAGGGCGGTACAGCACGCCAGCACGTCTTTACCTCGCAGGAGCCCGA
CACCCCGTGACACTTGCACTCCACCCGCATGTGTGTCAAGATGGCCTTCCTGCCAGCCTCGTTGTTGTGA
AGATTCATGAGTGCCCGGCTGGAGGAGGCCCCCTTGCTCCTCTCCCGGACGTCCACAAAGGACTGTGAGA
AGGCTACGCCATA
