>Addgene plasmid #17995 | pLNC Wnt-4 | addgene partial sequence | sequence record 23902 | LNCX 5'-AGCTCGTTTAGTGAACCGTCAGATC-3'
GGAACATCACGCTNNTTTTGACCTCCATAGAAGACACCGGGACCGATCCAGCCTCCGCGGCCCCAAGCTG
CGGCCGCTCTAGAACTAGTGGATCCCCCGGGCTGCAGGAATTCATGTCTTACGGTCAAGGGCTGCCCCGG
GCTGGGCGCGCACGGCACCATGAGCCCCCGTTCGTGCCTGCGGTCCCTGCGACTCCTCGTCTTCGCCGTG
TTCTCGGCCGCCGCGAGCAATTGGCTGTACCTGGCCAAGCTGTCATCGGTGGGCAGCATCTCCGAAGAGG
AGACGTGCGAGAAACTCAAAGGCCTGATCCAGAGGCAGGTGCAGATGTGCAAACGGAACCTTGAGGTGAT
GGACTCAGTGCGCCGTGGTGCCCAGCTGGCCATCGAGGAGTGCCAATACCAGTTCCGGAACCGGCGCTGG
AACTGTTCCACACTGGACTCCCTCCCTGTCTTTGGGAAGGTGGTGACACAAGGGACCCGGGAGGCGGCCT
TTGTATACGCCATCTCTTCAGCAGGTGTGGCCTTTGCAGTGACAAGGGCATGCAGCAGTGGAGAACTGGA
GAAGTGTGGCTGTGACCGGACAGTGCACGGGGTCAGCCCACAGGGCTTCCAGTGGTCAGGATGCTCGGAC
AACATCGCCTATGGCGTAGCCTTCTCACAGTCCTTTGTGGACGTCCGGGAGAGGAGCAAGGGGGCCTCCC
CCCGGCGGGGCANTATAATGTATTCANAAAACGAGGTTGGAAGAAGGCCATCTNGACACACATGCGGGTG
GATGCAGTGTCACGGGGTGTCGGCTCTGCNAGTAANACTGCTGCTGTTTACC
